Addgene plasmid #137873: pPN441
Purpose: PiggyBac vector for expression of 3xgRNA targeting TCF4 for CRISPRi; mRFP-T2A-BlasticidinR
Depositing lab: Lindy Barrett. Publication: A multiplexed gRNA piggyBac transposon system facilitates efficient induction of CRISPRi and CRISPRa in human pluripotent stem cells. Hazelbaker DZ, Beccard A, Angelini G, Mazzucato P, Messana A, Lam D, Eggan K, Barrett LE. Sci Rep. 2020 Jan 20;10(1):635. doi: 10.1038/s41598-020-57500-1. PubMed 31959800.
Backbone
  Vector backbone: pGEP163
  Vector type: Mammalian Expression, CRISPR
  Selectable markers: Blasticidin
Growth in bacteria
  Bacterial resistance: Ampicillin, 100 μg/mL
  Growth temperature: 30°C
  Growth strain: NEB Stable
  Copy number: High Copy
Gene/Insert
  Gene/Insert name: TCF4
  gRNA/shRNA sequence: TAAACTTGTTCCAAGTTTAG, CATCACCATGGACTCCCCCG, TTTCCTCAAACAATTCTTGT
  Species: H. sapiens (human)
  Entrez Gene: TCF4 (a.k.a. CDG2T, E2-2, FCD2, FECD3, ITF-2, ITF2, PTHS, SEF-2, SEF2, SEF2-1, SEF2-1A, SEF2-1B, SEF2-1D, TCF-4, bHLHb19)
  Cloning method: Gateway Cloning
Terms and licenses: Academic/Nonprofit Terms; Industry Terms: Not Available to Industry
Depositor comments: Additional insert: mRFP-T2A-BlasticidinR
How to cite: pPN441 was a gift from Lindy Barrett (Addgene plasmid # 137873 ; http://n2t.net/addgene:137873 ; RRID:Addgene_137873)
