[The description below was written by a language model from this plasmid's Addgene catalogue record and pLannotate feature annotations shown in this document.]
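Description:
pPN441 is a 9.1 kb piggyBac transposon plasmid, built on the pGEP163 backbone, that delivers three guide RNAs against human TCF4 for CRISPR interference in mammalian cells. It was made for a multiplexed gRNA system intended for human pluripotent stem cells. In bacteria it replicates from a high-copy ColE1/pUC-type origin and is selected with ampicillin through the bla gene. An f1 origin and remnants of a lac/lacZα cloning region with flanking T3 and T7 promoters are also present. The piggyBac terminal repeats are not annotated in the feature table. A short fragment matching a baculovirus FP25 gene lies next to the T3 promoter and may be flanking sequence carried along with a transposon end, but the record does not confirm this.

The payload has two parts. A CAG-type promoter (CMV enhancer, chicken β-actin promoter and chimeric intron) drives mRFP1 joined to blasticidin S deaminase. According to the catalogue entry the two are linked by a T2A peptide, so one transcript gives both red fluorescence and blasticidin resistance for identifying and selecting cells with integrated transposons. This cassette ends in a WPRE fragment and an SV40 polyadenylation signal. It is bracketed by two minimal FRT sites in the same orientation, which should allow FLP-mediated excision of the marker.

Downstream, between attB1 and attB2 sites left by Gateway assembly, are three tandem units. Each unit has a human U6 Pol III promoter, a TCF4-targeting spacer and an S. pyogenes Cas9 guide scaffold. A rabbit β-globin polyadenylation signal follows the array. The plasmid encodes no Cas9 or transposase, so a dCas9-repressor and the piggyBac transposase must be supplied separately.
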