Features (pLannotate 1.2.2; 35 found; start..end, strand, type, name):
      1..429     +  rep_origin     f1 ori (sequence partly withheld): f1 bacteriophage origin of replication; arrow indicates direction of (+) strand synthesis
    482..586     +  promoter       AmpR promoter: bla
    587..1447    +  CDS            AmpR: β-lactamase; bla; confers resistance to ampicillin, carbenicillin, and related antibiotics
   1618..2206    +  rep_origin     ori: high-copy-number ColE1/pMB1/pBR322/pUC origin of replication
   2389..2481    +  CDS            lacI (fragment): lac repressor; lacI; The lac repressor binds to the lac operator to inhibit transcription in E. coli. This inhibition can be relieved by adding lactose or isopropyl-β-D-thiogalactopyranoside (IPTG).
   2494..2515    +  protein_bind   CAP binding site: CAP binding activates transcription in the presence of cAMP. E. coli catabolite activator protein
   2530..2560    +  promoter       lac promoter: promoter for the E. coli lac operon
   2568..2584    +  protein_bind   lac operator: The lac repressor binds to the lac operator to inhibit transcription in E. coli. This inhibition can be relieved by adding lactose or isopropyl-β-D-thiogalactopyranoside (IPTG). lac repressor encoded by lacI
   2629..2647    +  promoter       T3 promoter: promoter for bacteriophage T3 RNA polymerase
   2664..2795    -  CDS            FP (fragment): FP25_NPVAC - Experimental evidence at protein level: Swiss-Prot protein existence level 1. From Autographa californica nuclear polyhedrosis virus (AcMNPV).
   3209..3588    +  enhancer       CMV enhancer: human cytomegalovirus immediate early enhancer
   3590..3867    +  promoter       chicken β-actin promoter: No description available
   3868..4884    +  intron         chimeric intron: chimera between introns from chicken β-actin and rabbit β-globin
   4882..4956    +  CDS            HBB (fragment): HBB_LEPEU - Experimental evidence at protein level: Swiss-Prot protein existence level 1. Involved in oxygen transport from the lung to the various peripheral tissues. From Lepus europaeus (European hare).
   4962..4995    -  protein_bind   FRT (minimal): supports FLP-mediated excision but not integration (Turan and Bode, 2011) FLP recombinase from the Saccharomyces cerevisiae 2μ plasmid
   5007..5681    +  CDS            mRFP1: mRFP1 is a basic (constitutively fluorescent) red fluorescent protein published in 2002, derived from Discosoma sp.. It is reported to be a somewhat slowly-maturing monomer with low acid sensitivity.
   5739..6137    +  CDS            BSD: blasticidin S deaminase; Aspergillus terreus BSD; confers resistance to blasticidin
   6167..6257    +  misc_feature   WPRE (fragment): woodchuck hepatitis virus posttranscriptional regulatory element
   6261..6382    +  polyA_signal   SV40 poly(A) signal: SV40 polyadenylation signal
   6404..6437    -  protein_bind   FRT (minimal): supports FLP-mediated excision but not integration (Turan and Bode, 2011) FLP recombinase from the Saccharomyces cerevisiae 2μ plasmid
   6470..6494    +  protein_bind   attB1: mutant version of attB; recombination site for the Gateway® BP reaction BP Clonase™
   6537..6777    +  promoter       U6 promoter: RNA polymerase III promoter for human U6 snRNA
   6807..6882    +  misc_RNA       gRNA scaffold: guide RNA scaffold for the Streptococcus pyogenes CRISPR/Cas9 system
   6889..6932    +  misc_RNA       gRNA scaffold (fragment): guide RNA scaffold for the Streptococcus pyogenes CRISPR/Cas9 system
   6980..7220    +  promoter       U6 promoter: RNA polymerase III promoter for human U6 snRNA
   7250..7325    +  misc_RNA       gRNA scaffold: guide RNA scaffold for the Streptococcus pyogenes CRISPR/Cas9 system
   7332..7375    +  misc_RNA       gRNA scaffold (fragment): guide RNA scaffold for the Streptococcus pyogenes CRISPR/Cas9 system
   7423..7663    +  promoter       U6 promoter: RNA polymerase III promoter for human U6 snRNA
   7693..7768    +  misc_RNA       gRNA scaffold: guide RNA scaffold for the Streptococcus pyogenes CRISPR/Cas9 system
   7775..7818    +  misc_RNA       gRNA scaffold (fragment): guide RNA scaffold for the Streptococcus pyogenes CRISPR/Cas9 system
   7879..7903    -  protein_bind   attB2: mutant version of attB; recombination site for the Gateway® BP reaction BP Clonase™
   7913..7993    +  CDS            HBB (fragment): HBB_PONPY - Experimental evidence at transcript level: Swiss-Prot protein existence level 2. Involved in oxygen transport from the lung to the various peripheral tissues. From Pongo pygmaeus (Bornean orangutan).
   8064..8119    +  polyA_signal   β-globin poly(A) signal: rabbit β-globin polyadenylation signal (Gil and Proudfoot, 1987)
   8952..8970    -  promoter       T7 promoter: promoter for bacteriophage T7 RNA polymerase
   8973..9130    +  CDS            lacZα (fragment): LacZα fragment of β-galactosidase; lacZ fragment
>Addgene plasmid #137873 | pPN441 | addgene full sequence | sequence record 271433 | Addgene NGS Result
[124 nt withheld, positions 1-124]
C
[91 nt withheld, positions 126-216]
A
[49 nt withheld, positions 218-266]
CCTTTGACGTTGGAGTCCACGTTCTTT
[37 nt withheld, positions 294-330]
ACCCTATCTCGGTCTATTCTTTTGATTTATAAGGGATTTTGCCGATTTCGGCCTATTGGTTAAAAAATGA
GCTGATTTAACAAAAATTTAACGCGAATTTTAACAAAATATTAACGCTTACAATTTAGGTGGCACTTTTC
GGGGAAATGTGCGCGGAACCCCTATTTGTTTATTTTTCTAAATACATTCAAATATGTATCCGCTCATGAG
ACAATAACCCTGATAAATGCTTCAATAATATTGAAAAAGGAAGAGTATGAGTATTCAACATTTCCGTGTC
GCCCTTATTCCCTTTTTTGCGGCATTTTGCCTTCCTGTTTTTGCTCACCCAGAAACGCTGGTGAAAGTAA
AAGATGCTGAAGATCAGTTGGGTGCACGAGTGGGTTACATCGAACTGGATCTCAACAGCGGTAAGATCCT
TGAGAGTTTTCGCCCCGAAGAACGTTTTCCAATGATGAGCACTTTTAAAGTTCTGCTATGTGGCGCGGTA
TTATCCCGTATTGACGCCGGGCAAGAGCAACTCGGTCGCCGCATACACTATTCTCAGAATGACTTGGTTG
AGTACTCACCAGTCACAGAAAAGCATCTTACGGATGGCATGACAGTAAGAGAATTATGCAGTGCTGCCAT
AACCATGAGTGATAACACTGCGGCCAACTTACTTCTGACAACGATCGGAGGACCGAAGGAGCTAACCGCT
TTTTTGCACAACATGGGGGATCATGTAACTCGCCTTGATCGTTGGGAACCGGAGCTGAATGAAGCCATAC
CAAACGACGAGCGTGACACCACGATGCCTGTAGCAATGGCAACAACGTTGCGCAAACTATTAACTGGCGA
ACTACTTACTCTAGCTTCCCGGCAACAATTAATAGACTGGATGGAGGCGGATAAAGTTGCAGGACCACTT
CTGCGCTCGGCCCTTCCGGCTGGCTGGTTTATTGCTGATAAATCTGGAGCCGGTGAGCGTGGGTCTCGCG
GTATCATTGCAGCACTGGGGCCAGATGGTAAGCCCTCCCGTATCGTAGTTATCTACACGACGGGGAGTCA
GGCAACTATGGATGAACGAAATAGACAGATCGCTGAGATAGGTGCCTCACTGATTAAGCATTGGTAACTG
TCAGACCAAGTTTACTCATATATACTTTAGATTGATTTAAAACTTCATTTTTAATTTAAAAGGATCTAGG
TGAAGATCCTTTTTGATAATCTCATGACCAAAATCCCTTAACGTGAGTTTTCGTTCCACTGAGCGTCAGA
CCCCGTAGAAAAGATCAAAGGATCTTCTTGAGATCCTTTTTTTCTGCGCGTAATCTGCTGCTTGCAAACA
AAAAAACCACCGCTACCAGCGGTGGTTTGTTTGCCGGATCAAGAGCTACCAACTCTTTTTCCGAAGGTAA
CTGGCTTCAGCAGAGCGCAGATACCAAATACTGTTCTTCTAGTGTAGCCGTAGTTAGGCCACCACTTCAA
GAACTCTGTAGCACCGCCTACATACCTCGCTCTGCTAATCCTGTTACCAGTGGCTGCTGCCAGTGGCGAT
AAGTCGTGTCTTACCGGGTTGGACTCAAGACGATAGTTACCGGATAAGGCGCAGCGGTCGGGCTGAACGG
GGGGTTCGTGCACACAGCCCAGCTTGGAGCGAACGACCTACACCGAACTGAGATACCTACAGCGTGAGCT
ATGAGAAAGCGCCACGCTTCCCGAAGGGAGAAAGGCGGACAGGTATCCGGTAAGCGGCAGGGTCGGAACA
GGAGAGCGCACGAGGGAGCTTCCAGGGGGAAACGCCTGGTATCTTTATAGTCCTGTCGGGTTTCGCCACC
TCTGACTTGAGCGTCGATTTTTGTGATGCTCGTCAGGGGGGCGGAGCCTATGGAAAAACGCCAGCAACGC
GGCCTTTTTACGGTTCCTGGCCTTTTGCTGGCCTTTTGCTCACATGTTCTTTCCTGCGTTATCCCCTGAT
TCTGTGGATAACCGTATTACCGCCTTTGAGTGAGCTGATACCGCTCGCCGCAGCCGAACGACCGAGCGCA
GCGAGTCAGTGAGCGAGGAAGCGGAAGAGCGCCCAATACGCAAACCGCCTCTCCCCGCGCGTTGGCCGAT
TCATTAATGCAGCTGGCACGACAGGTTTCCCGACTGGAAAGCGGGCAGTGAGCGCAACGCAATTAATGTG
AGTTAGCTCACTCATTAGGCACCCCAGGCTTTACACTTTATGCTTCCGGCTCGTATGTTGTGTGGAATTG
TGAGCGGATAACAATTTCACACAGGAAACAGCTATGACCATGATTACGCCAAGCTCGAAATTAACCCTCA
CTAAAGGGAACAAAAGCTGGTACCTCGCGCGACTTGGTTTGCCATTCTTTAGCGCGCGTCGCGTCACACA
GCTTGGCCACAATGTGGTTTTTGTCAAACGAAGATTCTATGACGTGTTTAAAGTTTAGGTCGAGTAAAGC
GCAAATCTTTTTTAACCCTAGAAAGATAGTCTGCGTAAAATTGACGCATGCATTCTTGAAATATTGCTCT
CTCTTTCTAAATAGCGCGAATCCGTCGCTGTGCATTTAGGACATCTCAGTCGCCGCTTGGAGCTCCCGTG
AGGCGTGCTTGTCAATGCGGTAAGTGTCACTGATTTTGAACTATAACGACCGCGTGAGTCAAAATGACGC
ATGATTATCTTTTACGTGACTTTTAAGATTTAACTCATACGATAATTATATTGTTATTTCATGTTCTACT
TACGTGATAACTTATTATATATATATTTTCTTGTTATAGATATCGTGACTAATATATAATAAAATGGGTA
GTTCTTTAGACGATGAGCATATCCTCTCTGCTCTTCTGCAAAGCGATGACGAGCTTGTTGGCTAGCGGTG
GCGGCCTCGACATTGATTATTGACTAGTTATTAATAGTAATCAATTACGGGGTCATTAGTTCATAGCCCA
TATATGGAGTTCCGCGTTACATAACTTACGGTAAATGGCCCGCCTGGCTGACCGCCCAACGACCCCCGCC
CATTGACGTCAATAATGACGTATGTTCCCATAGTAACGCCAATAGGGACTTTCCATTGACGTCAATGGGT
GGAGTATTTACGGTAAACTGCCCACTTGGCAGTACATCAAGTGTATCATATGCCAAGTACGCCCCCTATT
GACGTCAATGACGGTAAATGGCCCGCCTGGCATTATGCCCAGTACATGACCTTATGGGACTTTCCTACTT
GGCAGTACATCTACGTATTAGTCATCGCTATTACCATGGTCGAGGTGAGCCCCACGTTCTGCTTCACTCT
CCCCATCTCCCCCCCCTCCCCACCCCCAATTTTGTATTTATTTATTTTTTAATTATTTTGTGCAGCGATG
GGGGCGGGGGGGGGGGGGGGGCGCGCGCCAGGCGGGGCGGGGCGGGGCGAGGGGCGGGGCGGGGCGAGGC
GGAGAGGTGCGGCGGCAGCCAATCAGAGCGGCGCGCTCCGAAAGTTTCCTTTTATGGCGAGGCGGCGGCG
GCGGCGGCCCTATAAAAAGCGAAGCGCGCGGCGGGCGGGAGTCGCTGCGCGCTGCCTTCGCCCCGTGCCC
CGCTCCGCCGCCGCCTCGCGCCGCCCGCCCCGGCTCTGACTGACCGCGTTACTCCCACAGGTGAGCGGGC
GGGACGGCCCTTCTCCTCCGGGCTGTAATTAGCGCTTGGTTTAATGACGGCTTGTTTCTTTTCTGTGGCT
GCGTGAAAGCCTTGAGGGGCTCCGGGAGGGCCCTTTGTGCGGGGGGAGCGGCTCGGGGGGTGCGTGCGTG
TGTGTGTGCGTGGGGAGCGCCGCGTGCGGCTCCGCGCTGCCCGGCGGCTGTGAGCGCTGCGGGCGCGGCG
CGGGGCTTTGTGCGCTCCGCAGTGTGCGCGAGGGGAGCGCGGCCGGGGGCGGTGCCCCGCGGTGCGGGGG
GGGCTGCGAGGGGAACAAAGGCTGCGTGCGGGGTGTGTGCGTGGGGGGGTGAGCAGGGGGTGTGGGCGCG
TCGGTCGGGCTGCAACCCCCCCTGCACCCCCCTCCCCGAGTTGCTGAGCACGGCCCGGCTTCGGGTGCGG
GGCTCCGTACGGGGCGTGGCGCGGGGCTCGCCGTGCCGGGCGGGGGGTGGCGGCAGGTGGGGGTGCCGGG
CGGGGCGGGGCCGCCTCGGGCCGGGGAGGGCTCGGGGGAGGGGCGCGGCGGCCCCCGGAGCGCCGGCGGC
TGTCGAGGCGCGGCGAGCCGCAGCCATTGCCTTTTATGGTAATCGTGCGAGAGGGCGCAGGGACTTCCTT
TGTCCCAAATCTGTGCGGAGCCGAAATCTGGGAGGCGCCGCCGCACCCCCTCTAGCGGGCGCGGGGCGAA
GCGGTGCGGCGCCGGCAGGAAGGAAATGGGCGGGGAGGGCCTTCGTGCGTCGCCGCGCCGCCGTCCCCTT
CTCCCTCTCCAGCCTCGGGGCTGTCCGCGGGGGGACGGCTGCCTTCGGGGGGGACGGGGCAGGGCGGGGT
TCGGCTTCTGGCGTGTGACCGGCGGCTCTAGAGCCTCTGCTAACCATGTTCATGCCTTCTTCTTTTTCCT
ACAGCTCCTGGGCAACGTGCTGGTTATTGTGCTGTCTCATCATTTTGGCAAAGAATTCGCGGCCGCGGTA
CCGGCGCGCCGGAAGTTCCTATACTTTCTAGAGAATAGGAACTTCATATCGCCACCATGGCCAGCTCCGA
GGATGTCATCAAAGAGTTTATGAGATTTAAGGTCAAGATGGAGGGAAGCGTCAACGGACACGAGTTCGAG
ATTGAGGGAGAAGGAGAAGGCCGGCCTTACGAGGGCACACAAACCGCTAAGCTCAAGGTCACAAAAGGAG
GACCCCTCCCCTTCTCCTGGGATATTCTGAGCCCTCAGTTCCAGTACGGAAGCAAAGCCTATGTTAAACA
CCCTGCCGACATCCCTGACTATCTGAAGCTCTCCTTCCCTGAAGGCTTCAAGTGGGAGAGATTCATGAAC
TTCGAGGACGGAGGCGTGGTGACAGTCACACAAGATAGCACCCTCCAGGACGGAGAGTTTATTTATAAGG
TGAAACTCAGAGGAACCAACTTCCCCTCCGATGGCCCTGTCATGCAAAAAAAAACAATGGGATGGGAAGC
CTCCACCGAGAGAATGTATCCTGAGGATGGCGCTCTGAAAGGCGAAATTAAAATGAGACTGAAACTCAAA
GACGGAGGACACTACGATGCCGAGGTCAAAACAACCTACAAGGCCAAGAAACAAGTGCAGCTGCCTGGCG
CCTACATGACTGATATTAAACTCGACATTATCAGCCATAATGGGGACTACACCATCGTGGAACAATATGA
GAGAGCTGAGGGCAGACATAGCACAGGCGCTGGAGAGGGCAGAGGAAGTCTTCTAACATGCGGTGACGTG
GAGGAGAATCCCGGCCCTATGGCCAAGCCTTTGTCTCAAGAAGAATCCACCCTCATTGAAAGAGCAACGG
CTACAATCAACAGCATCCCCATCTCTGAAGACTACAGCGTCGCCAGCGCAGCTCTCTCTAGCGACGGCCG
CATCTTCACTGGTGTCAATGTATATCATTTTACTGGGGGACCTTGTGCAGAACTCGTGGTGCTGGGCACT
GCTGCTGCTGCGGCAGCTGGCAACCTGACTTGTATCGTCGCGATCGGAAATGAGAACAGGGGCATCTTGA
GCCCCTGCGGACGGTGCCGACAGGTGCTTCTCGATCTGCATCCTGGGATCAAAGCCATAGTGAAGGACAG
TGATGGACAGCCGACGGCAGTTGGGATTCGTGAATTGCTGCCCTCTGGTTATGTGTGGGAGGGCTAAAAT
CAACCTCTGGACGAAATTCCGCGGTTATTACAAAATTTGTGAAAGATTGACTGGTATTCTTAACTATGTT
GCTCCTTTTACGCTATGTGGATACGCTGCTTTAATGCCTTTGTATCAGTTAACTTGTTTATTGCAGCTTA
TAATGGTTACAAATAAAGCAATAGCATCACAAATTTCACAAATAAAGCATTTTTTTCACTGCATTCTAGT
TGTGGTTTGTCCAAACTCATCAATGTATCTTATCATGTCTGGAATTGACTCAAGAAGTTCCTATACTTTC
TAGAGAATAGGAACTTCATGATGTGGCGCGCCGGATCCTGCAGGTTATCACAAGTTTGTACAAAAAAGCA
GGCTTTAAAGGAACCAATTCAGTCGACTGGATCCGGTACTACATGTGAGGGCCTATTTCCCATGATTCCT
TCATATTTGCATATACGATACAAGGCTGTTAGAGAGATAATTGGAATTAATTTGACTGTAAACACAAAGA
TATTAGTACAAAATACGTGACGTAGAAAGTAATAATTTCTTGGGTAGTTTGCAGTTTTAAAATTATGTTT
TAAAATGGACTATCATATGCTTACCGTAACTTGAAAGTATTTCGATTTCTTGGCTTTATATATCTTGTGG
AAAGGACGAAACACCGTAAACTTGTTCCAAGTTTAGGTTTTAGAGCTAGAAATAGCAAGTTAAAATAAGG
CTAGTCCGTTATCAACTTGAAAAAGTGGCACCGAGTCGGTGCTTTTTTGTTTTAGAGCTAGAAATAGCAA
GTTAAAATAAGGCTAGTCCGTTTTTAGCGCGTGCGCCAATTCTGCAGACAAATGGCTCTAGAGGCATGTG
AGGGCCTATTTCCCATGATTCCTTCATATTTGCATATACGATACAAGGCTGTTAGAGAGATAATTGGAAT
TAATTTGACTGTAAACACAAAGATATTAGTACAAAATACGTGACGTAGAAAGTAATAATTTCTTGGGTAG
TTTGCAGTTTTAAAATTATGTTTTAAAATGGACTATCATATGCTTACCGTAACTTGAAAGTATTTCGATT
TCTTGGCTTTATATATCTTGTGGAAAGGACGAAACACCGCATCACCATGGACTCCCCCGGTTTTAGAGCT
AGAAATAGCAAGTTAAAATAAGGCTAGTCCGTTATCAACTTGAAAAAGTGGCACCGAGTCGGTGCTTTTT
TGTTTTAGAGCTAGAAATAGCAAGTTAAAATAAGGCTAGTCCGTTTTTAGCGCGTGCGCCAATTCTGCAG
ACAAATGGCTCTAGAGGCATGTGAGGGCCTATTTCCCATGATTCCTTCATATTTGCATATACGATACAAG
GCTGTTAGAGAGATAATTGGAATTAATTTGACTGTAAACACAAAGATATTAGTACAAAATACGTGACGTA
GAAAGTAATAATTTCTTGGGTAGTTTGCAGTTTTAAAATTATGTTTTAAAATGGACTATCATATGCTTAC
CGTAACTTGAAAGTATTTCGATTTCTTGGCTTTATATATCTTGTGGAAAGGACGAAACACCGTTTCCTCA
AACAATTCTTGTGTTTTAGAGCTAGAAATAGCAAGTTAAAATAAGGCTAGTCCGTTATCAACTTGAAAAA
GTGGCACCGAGTCGGTGCTTTTTTGTTTTAGAGCTAGAAATAGCAAGTTAAAATAAGGCTAGTCCGTTTT
TAGCGCGTGCGCCAATTCTGCAGACAAATGGCTCTAGAGGTACCCTCGAGATATCTAGACCCAGCTTTCT
TGTACAAAGTGGTGATAACTCTAGAGAATTCACTCCTCAGGTGCAGGCTGCCTATCAGAAGGTGGTGGCT
GGTGTGGCCAATGCCCTGGCTCACAAATACCACTGAGATCTTTTTCCCTCTGCCAAAAATTATGGGGACA
TCATGAAGCCCCTTGAGCATCTGACTTCTGGCTAATAAAGGAAATTTATTTTCATTGCAATAGTGTGTTG
GAATTTTTTGTGTCTCTCACTCGGAAGGACATATGGGAGGGCAAATCATTTAAAACATCAGAATGAGTAT
TTGGTTTAGAGTTTGGCAACATATGCCCATATGCTGGCTGCCATGAACAAAGGTTGGCTATAAAGAGGTC
ATCAGTATATGAAACAGCCCCCTGCTGTCCATTCCTTATTCCATAGAAAAGCCTTGACTTGAGGTTAGAT
TTTTTTTATATTTTGTTTTGTGTTATTTTTTTCTTTAACATCCCTAAAATTTTCCTTACATGTTTTACTA
GCCAGATTTTTCCTCCTCTCCTGACTACTCCCAGTCATAGCTGTCCCTCTTCTCTTATGGAGATCCCTCG
ACCTGCAGCCCAAGCTTGGATCCCTCGAGTTAATTAACGAGAGCATAATATTGATATGTGCCAAAGTTGT
TTCTGACTGACTAATAAGTATAATTTGTTTCTATTATGTATAGGTTAAGCTAATTACTTATTTTATAATA
CAACATGACTGTTTTTAAAGTACAAAATAAGTTTATTTTTGTAAAAGAGAGAATGTTTAAAAGTTTTGTT
ACTTTATAGAAGAAATTTTGAGTTTTTGTTTTTTTTTAATAAATAAATAAACATAAATAAATTGTTTGTT
GAATTTATTATTAGTATGTAAGTGTAAATATAATAAAACTTAATATCTATTCAAATTAATAAATAAACCT
CGATATACAGACCGATAAAACACATGCGTCAATTTTACGCATGATTATCTTTAACGTACGTCACAATATG
ATTATCTTTCTAGGGTTAAATAATAGTTTCTAATTTTTTTATTATTCAGCCTGCTGTCGTGAATACCGAG
CTCCAATTCGCCCTATAGTGAGTCGTATTACAATTCACTGGCCGTCGTTTTACAACGTCGTGACTGGGAA
AACCCTGGCGTTACCCAACTTAATCGCCTTGCAGCACATCCCCCTTTCGCCAGCTGGCGTAATAGCGAAG
AGGCCCGCACCGATCGCCCTTCCCAACAGTTGCGCAGCCTGAATGGCGAATGGG
